>Addgene plasmid #171843 | pCAG-mcherry-WIPI2dR125E-cs-TEV-STREP | addgene full sequence | sequence record 340911 | Addgene NGS Result
GGCGTGTGACCGGCGGCTCTAGAGCCTCTGCTAACCATGTTCATGCCTTCTTCTTTTTCCTACAGCTCCT
GGGCAACGTGCTGGTTATTGTGCTGTCTCATCATTTTGGCAAAGAATTCCTCGATCGACGGTATCGATGC
CACCATGGTGAGCAAGGGCGAGGAGGATAACATGGCCATCATCAAGGAGTTCATGCGCTTCAAGGTGCAC
ATGGAGGGCTCCGTGAACGGCCACGAGTTCGAGATCGAGGGCGAGGGCGAGGGCCGCCCCTACGAGGGCA
CCCAGACCGCCAAGCTGAAGGTGACCAAGGGTGGCCCCCTGCCCTTCGCCTGGGACATCCTGTCCCCTCA
GTTCATGTACGGCTCCAAGGCCTACGTGAAGCACCCCGCCGACATCCCCGACTACTTGAAGCTGTCCTTC
CCCGAGGGCTTCAAGTGGGAGCGCGTGATGAACTTCGAGGACGGCGGCGTGGTGACCGTGACCCAGGACT
CCTCCCTGCAGGACGGCGAGTTCATCTACAAGGTGAAGCTGCGCGGCACCAACTTCCCCTCCGACGGCCC
CGTAATGCAGAAGAAGACCATGGGCTGGGAGGCCTCCTCCGAGCGGATGTACCCCGAGGACGGCGCCCTG
AAGGGCGAGATCAAGCAGAGGCTGAAGCTGAAGGACGGCGGCCACTACGACGCTGAGGTCAAGACCACCT
ACAAGGCCAAGAAGCCCGTGCAGCTGCCCGGCGCCTACAACGTCAACATCAAGTTGGACATCACCTCCCA
CAACGAGGACTACACCATCGTGGAACAGTACGAACGCGCCGAGGGCCGCCACTCCACCGGCGGCATGGAC
GAGCTGTACAAGTCCGGACTCAGATCTCGAGCTCAAGCTTCGAATTCGATGAACCTGGCGAGCCAGAGCG
GGGAGGCCGGCGCCGGCCAGCTGCTCTTCGCCAACTTCAACCAGGACAACACGTCCCTAGCTGTTGGTAG
TAAGTCCGGTTATAAATTTTTCTCCCTTTCTTCTGTGGATAAGCTGGAACAGATCTATGAATGCACCGAT
ACGGAAGATGTGTGCATTGTAGAGAGATTGTTCTCCAGCAGCCTAGTGGCCATCGTGAGCCTTAAAGCAC
CAAGGAAGCTAAAGGTTTGCCACTTTAAGAAGGGAACTGAGATCTGCAACTACAGCTACTCCAACACGAT
TCTGGCTGTGAAGCTCAACAGGCAGAGGCTGATAGTATGCCTGGAGGAGTCCCTGTACATCCACAACATT
GAGGACATGAAGGTGCTGCATACGATCAGGGAGACGCCTCCAAACCCTGCAGGCCTGTGTGCGCTGTCAA
TCAACAACGACAACTGCTACTTGGCGTACCCAGGGAGCGCGACCATCGGAGAGGTGCAGGTCTTCGATAC
CATTAATTTGAGAGCTGCAAACATGATTCCGGCTCACGACAGTCCTTTAGCGGCACTGGCCTTTGACGCA
AGTGGAACTAAACTTGCCACGGCTTCGGAGAAGGGGACCGTGATTAGGGTATTTTCCATTCCAGAAGGAC
AAAAACTCTTTGAGTTTCGGAGAGGAGTAAAGAGGTGCGTGAGCATCTGCTCCCTGGCCTTCAGCATGGA
CGGCATGTTCCTCTCCGCCTCCAGCAACACTGAGACCGTGCACATCTTCAAACTCGAGACTGTGAAAGAA
AAACCCCCAGAGGAGCCCACCACCTGGACCGGGTACTTCGGGAAAGTGCTCATGGCCTCCACCAGCTACC
TGCCTTCCCAAGTGACAGAAATGTTCAACCAGGGCAGAGCCTTCGCCACGGTCCGCCTGCCATTCTGCGG
CCACAAAAACATCTGCTCGCTAGCCACAATTCAGAAGATCCCGCGGTTGTTGGTGGGTGCCGCCGACGGG
TACCTGTACATGTACAACCTGGACCCCCAGGAGGGCGGCGAGTGTGCCCTGATGAAGCAGCACCGGCTGG
ACGGCAGTCTGGAAACGACCAATGAGATCTTGGACTCTGCCTCTCACGACTGCCCCTTAGTCACTCAGAC
ATACGGCGCAGCTGCAGGAAAAGCCTACACAGACGACCTGGGTGCTGTGGGTGGCGCCTGCCTGGAGGAC
GAGGCCAGCGCCCTGCGCCTGGATGAGGACAGCGAGCACCCGCCCATGATTCTTCGGACTGACGGATCGG
AAAACCTGTATTTTCAGGGTGGTACCATGGCGGCCTGGTCACACCCGCAGTTCGAGAAAGGTGGAGGTGC
CCGAGGTGGATCGGGAGGTGGATCGTGGAGCCACCCGCAGTTCGAAAAATGACCCGGGTGATATCTTAAT
TAATTAACTCGAGGAATTCACTCCTCAGGTGCAGGCTGCCTATCAGAAGGTGGTGGCTGGTGTGGCCAAT
GCCCTGGCTCACAAATACCACTGAGATCTTTTTCCCTCTGCCAAAAATTATGGGGACATCATGAAGCCCC
TTGAGCATCTGACTTCTGGCTAATAAAGGAAATTTATTTTCATTGCAATAGTGTGTTGGAATTTTTTGTG
TCTCTCACTCGGAAGGACATATGGGAGGGCAAATCATTTAAAACATCAGAATGAGTATTTGGTTTAGAGT
TTGGCAACATATGCCCATATGCTGGCTGCCATGAACAAAGGTTGGCTATAAAGAGGTCATCAGTATATGA
AACAGCCCCCTGCTGTCCATTCCTTATTCCATAGAAAAGCCTTGACTTGAGGTTAGATTTTTTTTATATT
TTGTTTTGTGTTATTTTTTTCTTTAACATCCCTAAAATTTTCCTTACATGTTTTACTAGCCAGATTTTTC
CTCCTCTCCTGACTACTCCCAGTCATAGCTGTCCCTCTTCTCTTATGGAGATCCCTCGACCTGCAGCCCA
AGCTTGGCGTAATCATGGTCATAGCTGTTTCCTGTGTGAAATTGTTATCCGCTCACAATTCCACACAACA
TACGAGCCGGAAGCATAAAGTGTAAAGCCTGGGGTGCCTAATGAGTGAGCTAACTCACATTAATTGCGTT
GCGCTCACTGCCCGCTTTCCAGTCGGGAAACCTGTCGTGCCAGCGGATCCGCATCTCAATTAGTCAGCAA
CCATAGTCCCGCCCCTAACTCCGCCCATCCCGCCCCTAACTCCGCCCAGTTCCGCCCATTCTCCGCCCCA
TGGCTGACTAATTTTTTTTATTTATGCAGAGGCCGAGGCCGCCTCGGCCTCTGAGCTATTCCAGAAGTAG
TGAGGAGGCTTTTTTGGAGGCCTAGGCTTTTGCAAAAAGCTAACTTGTTTATTGCAGCTTATAATGGTTA
CAAATAAAGCAATAGCATCACAAATTTCACAAATAAAGCATTTTTTTCACTGCATTCTAGTTGTGGTTTG
TCCAAACTCATCAATGTATCTTATCATGTCTGGATCCGCTGCATTAATGAATCGGCCAACGCGCGGGGAG
AGGCGGTTTGCGTATTGGGCGCTCTTCCGCTTCCTCGCTCACTGACTCGCTGCGCTCGGTCGTTCGGCTG
CGGCGAGCGGTATCAGCTCACTCAAAGGCGGTAATACGGTTATCCACAGAATCAGGGGATAACGCAGGAA
AGAACATGTGAGCAAAAGGCCAGCAAAAGGCCAGGAACCGTAAAAAGGCCGCGTTGCTGGCGTTTTTCCA
TAGGCTCCGCCCCCCTGACGAGCATCACAAAAATCGACGCTCAAGTCAGAGGTGGCGAAACCCGACAGGA
CTATAAAGATACCAGGCGTTTCCCCCTGGAAGCTCCCTCGTGCGCTCTCCTGTTCCGACCCTGCCGCTTA
CCGGATACCTGTCCGCCTTTCTCCCTTCGGGAAGCGTGGCGCTTTCTCATAGCTCACGCTGTAGGTATCT
CAGTTCGGTGTAGGTCGTTCGCTCCAAGCTGGGCTGTGTGCACGAACCCCCCGTTCAGCCCGACCGCTGC
GCCTTATCCGGTAACTATCGTCTTGAGTCCAACCCGGTAAGACACGACTTATCGCCACTGGCAGCAGCCA
CTGGTAACAGGATTAGCAGAGCGAGGTATGTAGGCGGTGCTACAGAGTTCTTGAAGTGGTGGCCTAACTA
CGGCTACACTAGAAGAACAGTATTTGGTATCTGCGCTCTGCTGAAGCCAGTTACCTTCGGAAAAAGAGTT
GGTAGCTCTTGATCCGGCAAACAAACCACCGCTGGTAGCGGTGGTTTTTTTGTTTGCAAGCAGCAGATTA
CGCGCAGAAAAAAAGGATCTCAAGAAGATCCTTTGATCTTTTCTACGGGGTCTGACGCTCAGTGGAACGA
AAACTCACGTTAAGGGATTTTGGTCATGAGATTATCAAAAAGGATCTTCACCTAGATCCTTTTAAATTAA
AAATGAAGTTTTAAATCAATCTAAAGTATATATGAGTAAACTTGGTCTGACAGTTACCAATGCTTAATCA
GTGAGGCACCTATCTCAGCGATCTGTCTATTTCGTTCATCCATAGTTGCCTGACTCCCCGTCGTGTAGAT
AACTACGATACGGGAGGGCTTACCATCTGGCCCCAGTGCTGCAATGATACCGCGAGACCCACGCTCACCG
GCTCCAGATTTATCAGCAATAAACCAGCCAGCCGGAAGGGCCGAGCGCAGAAGTGGTCCTGCAACTTTAT
CCGCCTCCATCCAGTCTATTAATTGTTGCCGGGAAGCTAGAGTAAGTAGTTCGCCAGTTAATAGTTTGCG
CAACGTTGTTGCCATTGCTACAGGCATCGTGGTGTCACGCTCGTCGTTTGGTATGGCTTCATTCAGCTCC
GGTTCCCAACGATCAAGGCGAGTTACATGATCCCCCATGTTGTGCAAAAAAGCGGTTAGCTCCTTCGGTC
CTCCGATCGTTGTCAGAAGTAAGTTGGCCGCAGTGTTATCACTCATGGTTATGGCAGCACTGCATAATTC
TCTTACTGTCATGCCATCCGTAAGATGCTTTTCTGTGACTGGTGAGTACTCAACCAAGTCATTCTGAGAA
TAGTGTATGCGGCGACCGAGTTGCTCTTGCCCGGCGTCAATACGGGATAATACCGCGCCACATAGCAGAA
CTTTAAAAGTGCTCATCATTGGAAAACGTTCTTCGGGGCGAAAACTCTCAAGGATCTTACCGCTGTTGAG
ATCCAGTTCGATGTAACCCACTCGTGCACCCAACTGATCTTCAGCATCTTTTACTTTCACCAGCGTTTCT
GGGTGAGCAAAAACAGGAAGGCAAAATGCCGCAAAAAAGGGAATAAGGGCGACACGGAAATGTTGAATAC
TCATACTCTTCCTTTTTCAATATTATTGAAGCATTTATCAGGGTTATTGTCTCATGAGCGGATACATATT
TGAATGTATTTAGAAAAATAAACAAATAGGGGTTCCGCGCACATTTCCCCGAAAAGTGCCACCTGGGTCG
ACATTGATTATTGACTAGTTATTAATAGTAATCAATTACGGGGTCATTAGTTCATAGCCCATATATGGAG
TTCCGCGTTACATAACTTACGGTAAATGGCCCGCCTGGCTGACCGCCCAACGACCCCCGCCCATTGACGT
CAATAATGACGTATGTTCCCATAGTAACGCCAATAGGGACTTTCCATTGACGTCAATGGGTGGAGTATTT
ACGGTAAACTGCCCACTTGGCAGTACATCAAGTGTATCATATGCCAAGTACGCCCCCTATTGACGTCAAT
GACGGTAAATGGCCCGCCTGGCATTATGCCCAGTACATGACCTTATGGGACTTTCCTACTTGGCAGTACA
TCTACGTATTAGTCATCGCTATTACCATGGTCGAGGTGAGCCCCACGTTCTGCTTCACTCTCCCCATCTC
CCCCCCCTCCCCACCCCCAATTTTGTATTTATTTATTTTTTAATTATTTTGTGCAGCGATGGGGGCGGGG
GGGGGGGGGGGGSGCGCGCCRGGSGGGGSGGGGSGGGGSGRGGGGSGGGGSGGGGSGRGGSGGRGRGGKG
SGGCGGCAGCCAATCAGAGCGGCGCGCTCCGAAAGTTTCCTTTTATGGCGAGGCGGCGGCGGCGGCGGCC
CTATAAAAAGCGAAGCGCGCGGCGGGCGGGAGTCGCTGCGCGCTGCCTTCGCCCCGTGCCCCGCTCCGCC
GCCGCCTCGCGCCGCCCGCCCCGGCTCTGACTGACCGCGTTACTCCCACAGGTGAGCGGGCGGGACGGCC
CTTCTCCTCCGGGCTGTAATTAGCGCTTGGTTTAATGACGGCTTGTTTCTTTTCTGTGGCTGCGTGAAAG
CCTTGAGGGGCTCCGGGAGGGCCCTTTGTGCGGGGGGAGCGGCTCGGGGGGTGCGTGCGTGTGTGTGTGC
GTGGGGAGCGCCGCGTGCGGCTCCGCGCTGCCCGGCGGCTGTGAGCGCTGCGGGCGCGGCGCGGGGCTTT
GTGCGCTCCGCAGTGTGCGCGAGGGGAGCGCGGCCGGGGGCGGTGCCCCGCGGTGCGGGGGGGGCTGCGA
GGGGAACAAAGGCTGCGTGCGGGGTGTGTGCGTGGGGGGGTGAGCAGGGGGTGTGGGCGCGTCGGTCGGG
CTGCAACCCCCCCTGCACCCCCCTCCCCGAGTTGCTGAGCACGGCCCGGCTTCGGGTGCGGGGCTCCGTA
CGGGGCGTGGCGCGGGGCTCGCCGTGCCGGGCGGGGGGTGGCGGCAGGKGGGGGTGCCGGGCGGGGCGGG
GCCGCCTCGGGCCGGGGRGGGCTCGGGGGAGGGGCGCGGCGGCCCCCGGAGCGCCGGCGGCTGTCGAGGC
GCGGCGAGCCGCAGCCATTGCCTTTTATGGTAATCGTGCGAGAGGGCGCAGGGACTTCCTTTGTCCCAAA
TCTGTGCGGAGCCGAAATCTGGGAGGCGCCGCCGCACCCCCTCTAGCGGGCGCGGGGCGAAGCGGTGCGG
CGCCGGCAGGAAGGAAATGGGCGGGGAGGGCCTTCGTGCGTCGCCGCGCCGCCGTCCCCTTCTCCCTCTC
CAGCCTCGGGGCTGTCCGCGGGGGGACGGCTGCCTTCGGGGGGGACGGGGCAGGGCGGGGTTCGGCTTCT
Features (pLannotate 1.2.2; 22 found; start..end, strand, type, name):
     63..119     +  CDS            HBB (fragment): HBB_LEPEU - Experimental evidence at protein level: Swiss-Prot protein existence level 1. Involved in oxygen transport from the lung to the various peripheral tissues. From Lepus europaeus (European hare).
    145..852     +  CDS            mCherry: mCherry is a basic (constitutively fluorescent) red fluorescent protein published in 2004, derived from Discosoma sp.. It is reported to be a very rapidly-maturing monomer with low acid sensitivity.
    853..887     +  misc_feature   MCS (fragment): multiple cloning site
    889..2163    +  CDS            Wipi2: WIPI2_RAT - Experimental evidence at protein level: Swiss-Prot protein existence level 1. Component of the autophagy machinery that controls the major intracellular degradation process by which cytoplasmic materials are packaged into autophagosomes and delivered to lysosomes for degradation. Involved in an early step of the formation of preautophagosomal structures. Binds and is activated by phosphatidylinositol 3-phosphate (PtdIns3P) forming on membranes of the endoplasmic reticulum upon activation of the upstream ULK1 and PI3 kinases. Mediates ER-isolation membranes contacts by interacting w
   2170..2189    +  CDS            TEV site (fragment): tobacco etch virus (TEV) protease recognition and cleavage site
   2212..2229    +  CDS            Twin-Strep-tag (fragment): two Strep-Tag®II moieties connected by a linker for enhanced binding to Strep-Tactin®, an engineered form of streptavidin (Schmidt et al., 2013)
   2266..2288    +  CDS            Strep-Tag II (fragment): peptide that binds Strep-Tactin®, an engineered form of streptavidin
   2324..2401    +  CDS            HBB (fragment): HBB_PONPY - Experimental evidence at transcript level: Swiss-Prot protein existence level 2. Involved in oxygen transport from the lung to the various peripheral tissues. From Pongo pygmaeus (Bornean orangutan).
   2472..2527    +  polyA_signal   β-globin poly(A) signal: rabbit β-globin polyadenylation signal (Gil and Proudfoot, 1987)
   2912..2928    -  protein_bind   lac operator: The lac repressor binds to the lac operator to inhibit transcription in E. coli. This inhibition can be relieved by adding lactose or isopropyl-β-D-thiogalactopyranoside (IPTG). lac repressor encoded by lacI
   2936..2966    -  promoter       lac promoter: promoter for the E. coli lac operon
   2981..3002    -  protein_bind   CAP binding site: CAP binding activates transcription in the presence of cAMP. E. coli catabolite activator protein
   3015..3054    -  CDS            lacI (fragment): lac repressor; lacI; The lac repressor binds to the lac operator to inhibit transcription in E. coli. This inhibition can be relieved by adding lactose or isopropyl-β-D-thiogalactopyranoside (IPTG).
   3061..3083    +  promoter       SV40 promoter (fragment): SV40 enhancer and early promoter
   3107..3242    +  rep_origin     SV40 ori: SV40 origin of replication
   3262..3396    +  polyA_signal   SV40 poly(A) signal: SV40 polyadenylation signal
   3398..3452    -  CDS            lacI (fragment): lac repressor; lacI; The lac repressor binds to the lac operator to inhibit transcription in E. coli. This inhibition can be relieved by adding lactose or isopropyl-β-D-thiogalactopyranoside (IPTG).
   3635..4223    -  rep_origin     ori: high-copy-number ColE1/pMB1/pBR322/pUC origin of replication
   4394..5254    -  CDS            AmpR: β-lactamase; bla; confers resistance to ampicillin, carbenicillin, and related antibiotics
   5255..5359    -  promoter       AmpR promoter: bla
   5390..5769    +  enhancer       CMV enhancer: human cytomegalovirus immediate early enhancer
   6049..65      +  intron         chimeric intron (across the origin): chimera between introns from chicken β-actin and rabbit β-globin
