[The description below was written by a language model from this plasmid's Addgene catalogue record and pLannotate feature annotations shown in this document.]
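Description:
pCAG-mcherry-WIPI2dR125E-cs-TEV-STREP is a 7.0 kb mammalian expression plasmid built on the pCAG backbone. It is propagated in E. coli through a high-copy ColE1/pUC-type origin and selected with ampicillin via the β-lactamase gene and its native promoter. Expression in mammalian cells is driven by the CAG arrangement. The annotation picks up the CMV immediate-early enhancer and the chimeric chicken β-actin/rabbit β-globin intron, which spans the numbering origin. The β-actin promoter segment that normally lies between them is not separately annotated. Transcripts terminate at a rabbit β-globin polyadenylation signal, and the short "HBB" hits flanking the insert are most likely residual β-globin sequence from this cassette rather than coding payload. The backbone also carries an SV40 origin, which allows episomal amplification in cells expressing large T antigen, along with lac promoter/operator remnants and an SV40 poly(A) signal.

The open reading frame encodes mCherry fused through a short linker derived from a multiple cloning site to the N-terminus of human WIPI2d. WIPI2d is a PtdIns3P-binding autophagy factor that acts early in autophagosome formation. A TEV protease cleavage site and a Strep/Twin-Strep affinity tag follow at the C-terminus, so the fusion can be imaged by red fluorescence, purified on Strep-Tactin resin and released from the tag by TEV cleavage. The plasmid name and mutation field give the substitution as R125E, whereas the purpose line says R108E. The record does not resolve this discrepancy, so users should confirm the mutation against the sequence. The associated publication concerns ATG16L1 recruitment by WIPI2, which suggests the construct serves as a point mutant for probing that interaction, although the record does not state this explicitly.
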