Addgene plasmid #171843: pCAG-mcherry-WIPI2dR125E-cs-TEV-STREP
Purpose: Mammalian expression of human WIPI2d R108E with N-terminal mCherry and C-terminal Strep
Depositing lab: James Hurley. Depositing organization: University of California, Berkeley. Publication: Structural basis for membrane recruitment of ATG16L1 by WIPI2 in autophagy. Strong LM, Chang C, Riley JF, Boecker CA, Flower TG, Buffalo CZ, Ren X, Stavoe AK, Holzbaur EL, Hurley JH. Elife. 2021 Sep 10;10. pii: 70372. doi: 10.7554/eLife.70372. PubMed 34505572.
Backbone
  Vector backbone: pCAG
  Vector type: Mammalian Expression
Growth in bacteria
  Bacterial resistance: Ampicillin, 100 μg/mL
  Growth temperature: 37°C
  Growth strain: DH5alpha
  Copy number: High Copy
Gene/Insert
  Gene/Insert name: WIPI2d
  Species: H. sapiens (human)
  Mutation: R125E
  Entrez Gene: WIPI2 (a.k.a. ATG18B, Atg21, CGI-50, IDDSSA, WIPI-2)
  Tag / fusion protein: mCherry (N terminal on insert); Strep (C terminal on insert)
  Cloning method: Restriction Enzyme; 5′ cloning site Unknown (unknown if destroyed); 3′ cloning site Unknown (unknown if destroyed)
Terms and licenses: Academic/Nonprofit Terms; Industry Terms: Not Available to Industry
How to cite: pCAG-mcherry-WIPI2dR125E-cs-TEV-STREP was a gift from James Hurley (Addgene plasmid # 171843 ; http://n2t.net/addgene:171843 ; RRID:Addgene_171843)
